Addgene plasmid #211677: pCF821-sgCIDE-33_U6-sgRNA-EF1a-mNeonGreen
Purpose: U6-sgRNA-EF1a-mNeonGreen
Depositing lab: Christof Fellmann. Depositing organization: J. David Gladstone Institutes. Publication: Targeting the non-coding genome and temozolomide signature enables CRISPR-mediated glioma oncolysis. Tan IL, Perez AR, Lew RJ, Sun X, Baldwin A, Zhu YK, Shah MM, Berger MS, Doudna JA, Fellmann C. Cell Rep. 2023 Nov 28;42(11):113339. doi: 10.1016/j.celrep.2023.113339. Epub 2023 Nov 2. PubMed 37917583.
Backbone
  Vector backbone: pCF821
  Vector type: Mammalian Expression, Lentiviral, CRISPR
Growth in bacteria
  Bacterial resistance: Ampicillin, 100 μg/mL
  Growth temperature: 37°C
  Growth strain: NEB Stable
  Copy number: Unknown
Gene/Insert
  Gene/Insert name: SpyCas9 and sgCIDE-33 guide RNA vector
  gRNA/shRNA sequence: ATTGCTCTGGCTAGGACTTC
Terms and licenses: Academic/Nonprofit Terms; Industry Terms: Not Available to Industry
How to cite: pCF821-sgCIDE-33_U6-sgRNA-EF1a-mNeonGreen was a gift from Christof Fellmann (Addgene plasmid # 211677 ; http://n2t.net/addgene:211677 ; RRID:Addgene_211677)
