[The description below was written by a language model from this plasmid's Addgene catalogue record and pLannotate feature annotations shown in this document.]
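Description:
pCF821-sgCIDE-33_U6-sgRNA-EF1a-mNeonGreen is an 8.1 kb third-generation-style, self-inactivating lentiviral transfer plasmid built on the pCF821 backbone for delivering a CRISPR guide RNA to mammalian cells. It is propagated in E. coli through a high-copy ColE1/pUC-type origin and selected with ampicillin via the β-lactamase gene. A recombination-deficient strain is recorded for growth, as is usual for LTR-containing plasmids. The viral genome is transcribed in packaging cells from a CMV enhancer/promoter fused to a truncated HIV-1 5' LTR. It carries the Ψ packaging signal with a partial gag sequence, the Rev response element for Rev-dependent nuclear export, and the cPPT/CTS. A ΔU3 3' LTR inactivates viral promoter activity after integration and is followed by a bGH polyadenylation signal.

Between the LTRs are two expression units. A human U6 RNA polymerase III promoter drives a single guide RNA made up of the sgCIDE-33 spacer joined to a Streptococcus pyogenes Cas9 tracrRNA-derived scaffold. Downstream, an EF-1α promoter with its intron A drives the bright monomeric green/yellow fluorescent protein mNeonGreen, and a WPRE enhances transcript expression. The fluorescent marker allows transduced cells to be identified, tracked or sorted.

Although the catalogue insert field mentions SpyCas9, the feature table shows no Cas9 coding sequence, and the plasmid name and size fit a guide-plus-reporter vector, so Cas9 presumably has to be supplied separately. The record does not state the genomic target of sgCIDE-33. The associated publication concerns CRISPR targeting of non-coding genomic sequences and temozolomide mutational signatures for glioma cell killing.
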