Features (pLannotate 1.2.2; 25 found; start..end, strand, type, name):
     31..83      -  misc_feature   bom (fragment): basis of mobility region from pBR322
    232..611     +  enhancer       CMV enhancer: human cytomegalovirus immediate early enhancer
    612..811     +  promoter       CMV promoter: human cytomegalovirus (CMV) immediate early promoter
    829..1009    +  LTR            5' LTR (truncated): truncated 5' long terminal repeat (LTR) from HIV-1
   1056..1181    +  misc_feature   HIV-1 Ψ: packaging signal of human immunodeficiency virus type 1
   1165..1528    +  CDS            HIV-1 gag (fragment): gag protein from human immunodeficiency virus 1; gag
   1674..1907    +  misc_feature   RRE: The Rev response element (RRE) of HIV-1 allows for Rev-dependent mRNA export from the nucleus to the cytoplasm.
   2284..2384    +  CDS            Rev (fragment): human immunodeficiency virus 1 (HIV-1) Rev protein; rev; enhances nuclear export of unspliced and incompletely spliced viral mRNAs
   2434..2551    +  misc_feature   cPPT/CTS: central polypurine tract and central termination sequence of HIV-1
   2602..2842    +  promoter       U6 promoter: RNA polymerase III promoter for human U6 snRNA
   2890..2957    +  misc_RNA       tracrRNA (fragment): trans-activating CRISPR RNA for the Streptococcus pyogenes CRISPR/Cas9 system
   2976..2994    +  CDS            small t antigen (fragment): SV40 (simian virus 40) small t antigen
   3020..3231    +  promoter       EF-1α core promoter: core promoter for human elongation factor EF-1α
   3232..3340    +  intron         EF-1α intron A (fragment): intron upstream of the start codon of human EF-1α
   3966..4169    +  intron         EF-1α intron A: truncated intron upstream of the start codon of human EF-1α
   4202..4909    +  CDS            mNeonGreen: mNeonGreen is a basic (constitutively fluorescent) green/yellow fluorescent protein published in 2013, derived from Branchiostoma lanceolatum. It is reported to be a very rapidly-maturing monomer with moderate acid sensitivity.
   4928..5516    +  misc_feature   WPRE: woodchuck hepatitis virus posttranscriptional regulatory element
   5567..5586    +  misc_feature   cPPT/CTS (fragment): central polypurine tract and central termination sequence of HIV-1
   5588..5821    +  LTR            3' LTR (ΔU3): self-inactivating 3' long terminal repeat (LTR) from HIV-1
   5853..6077    +  polyA_signal   bGH poly(A) signal: bovine growth hormone polyadenylation signal
   6081..6100    +  promoter       SV40 promoter (fragment): SV40 enhancer and early promoter
   6121..6171    -  CDS            lacI (fragment): lac repressor; lacI; The lac repressor binds to the lac operator to inhibit transcription in E. coli. This inhibition can be relieved by adding lactose or isopropyl-β-D-thiogalactopyranoside (IPTG).
   6354..6942    -  rep_origin     ori: high-copy-number ColE1/pMB1/pBR322/pUC origin of replication
   7113..7973    -  CDS            AmpR: β-lactamase; bla; confers resistance to ampicillin, carbenicillin, and related antibiotics
   7974..8078    -  promoter       AmpR promoter: bla
>Addgene plasmid #211677 | pCF821-sgCIDE-33_U6-sgRNA-EF1a-mNeonGreen | addgene full sequence | sequence record 421498 | Addgene NGS Result
GTCGACGGATCGGGAGATCTCCCGATCCCCTATGGTGCACTCTCAGTACAATCTGCTCTGATGCCGCATA
GTTAAGCCAGTATCTGCTCCCTGCTTGTGTGTTGGAGGTCGCTGAGTAGTGCGCGAGCAAAATTTAAGCT
ACAACAAGGCAAGGCTTGACCGACAATTGCATGAAGAATCTGCTTAGGGTTAGGCGTTTTGCGCTGCTTC
GCGATGTACGGGCCAGATATTGACATTGATTATTGACTAGTTATTAATAGTAATCAATTACGGGGTCATT
AGTTCATAGCCCATATATGGAGTTCCGCGTTACATAACTTACGGTAAATGGCCCGCCTGGCTGACCGCCC
AACGACCCCCGCCCATTGACGTCAATAATGACGTATGTTCCCATAGTAACGCCAATAGGGACTTTCCATT
GACGTCAATGGGTGGAGTATTTACGGTAAACTGCCCACTTGGCAGTACATCAAGTGTATCATATGCCAAG
TACGCCCCCTATTGACGTCAATGACGGTAAATGGCCCGCCTGGCATTATGCCCAGTACATGACCTTATGG
GACTTTCCTACTTGGCAGTACATCTACGTATTAGTCATCGCTATTACCATGGTGATGCGGTTTTGGCAGT
ACATCAATGGGCGTGGATAGCGGTTTGACTCACGGGGATTTCCAAGTCTCCACCCCATTGACGTCAATGG
GAGTTTGTTTTGGCACCAAAATCAACGGGACTTTCCAAAATGTCGTAACAACTCCGCCCCATTGACGCAA
ATGGGCGGTAGGCGTGTACGGTGGGAGGTCTATATAAGCAGCGCGTTTTGCCTGTACTGGGTCTCTCTGG
TTAGACCAGATCTGAGCCTGGGAGCTCTCTGGCTAACTAGGGAACCCACTGCTTAAGCCTCAATAAAGCT
TGCCTTGAGTGCTTCAAGTAGTGTGTGCCCGTCTGTTGTGTGACTCTGGTAACTAGAGATCCCTCAGACC
CTTTTAGTCAGTGTGGAAAATCTCTAGCAGTGGCGCCCGAACAGGGACTTGAAAGCGAAAGGGAAACCAG
AGGAGCTCTCTCGACGCAGGACTCGGCTTGCTGAAGCGCGCACGGCAAGAGGCGAGGGGCGGCGACTGGT
GAGTACGCCAAAAATTTTGACTAGCGGAGGCTAGAAGGAGAGAGATGGGTGCGAGAGCGTCAGTATTAAG
CGGGGGAGAATTAGATCGCGATGGGAAAAAATTCGGTTAAGGCCAGGGGGAAAGAAAAAATATAAATTAA
AACATATAGTATGGGCAAGCAGGGAGCTAGAACGATTCGCAGTTAATCCTGGCCTGTTAGAAACATCAGA
AGGCTGTAGACAAATACTGGGACAGCTACAACCATCCCTTCAGACAGGATCAGAAGAACTTAGATCATTA
TATAATACAGTAGCAACCCTCTATTGTGTGCATCAAAGGATAGAGATAAAAGACACCAAGGAAGCTTTAG
ACAAGATAGAGGAAGAGCAAAACAAAAGTAAGACCACCGCACAGCAAGCGGCCGCTGATCTTCAGACCTG
GAGGAGGAGATATGAGGGACAATTGGAGAAGTGAATTATATAAATATAAAGTAGTAAAAATTGAACCATT
AGGAGTAGCACCCACCAAGGCAAAGAGAAGAGTGGTGCAGAGAGAAAAAAGAGCAGTGGGAATAGGAGCT
TTGTTCCTTGGGTTCTTGGGAGCAGCAGGAAGCACTATGGGCGCAGCGTCAATGACGCTGACGGTACAGG
CCAGACAATTATTGTCTGGTATAGTGCAGCAGCAGAACAATTTGCTGAGGGCTATTGAGGCGCAACAGCA
TCTGTTGCAACTCACAGTCTGGGGCATCAAGCAGCTCCAGGCAAGAATCCTGGCTGTGGAAAGATACCTA
AAGGATCAACAGCTCCTGGGGATTTGGGGTTGCTCTGGAAAACTCATTTGCACCACTGCTGTGCCTTGGA
ATGCTAGTTGGAGTAATAAATCTCTGGAACAGATTTGGAATCACACGACCTGGATGGAGTGGGACAGAGA
AATTAACAATTACACAAGCTTAATACACTCCTTAATTGAAGAATCGCAAAACCAGCAAGAAAAGAATGAA
CAAGAATTATTGGAATTAGATAAATGGGCAAGTTTGTGGAATTGGTTTAACATAACAAATTGGCTGTGGT
ATATAAAATTATTCATAATGATAGTAGGAGGCTTGGTAGGTTTAAGAATAGTTTTTGCTGTACTTTCTAT
AGTGAATAGAGTTAGGCAGGGATATTCACCATTATCGTTTCAGACCCACCTCCCAACCCCGAGGGGACCC
GACAGGCCCGAAGGAATAGAAGAAGAAGGTGGAGAGAGAGACAGAGACAGATCCATTCGATTAGTGAACG
GATCGGCACTGCGTGCGCCAATTCTGCAGACAAATGGCAGTATTCATCCACAATTTTAAAAGAAAAGGGG
GGATTGGGGGGTACAGTGCAGGGGAAAGAATAGTAGACATAATAGCAACAGACATACAAACTAAAGAATT
ACAAAAACAAATTACAAAAATTCAAAATTTTCGGGTTTATTACAGGGACAGCAGAGATCCAGTTTGGTTA
ATTAAGGTACCGAGGGCCTATTTCCCATGATTCCTTCATATTTGCATATACGATACAAGGCTGTTAGAGA
GATAATTAGAATTAATTTGACTGTAAACACAAAGATATTAGTACAAAATACGTGACGTAGAAAGTAATAA
TTTCTTGGGTAGTTTGCAGTTTTAAAATTATGTTTTAAAATGGACTATCATATGCTTACCGTAACTTGAA
AGTATTTCGATTTCTTGGCTTTATATATCTTGTGGAAAGGACGAAACACCGATTGCTCTGGCTAGGACTT
CGTTTAAGAGCTATGCTGGAAACAGCATAGCAAGTTTAAATAAGGCTAGTCCGTTATCAACTTGAAAAAG
TGGCACCGAGTCGGTGCTTTTTTTGAATTCGCTAGCTAGGTCTTGAAAGGAGTGGGAATTGGCTCCGGTG
CCCGTCAGTGGGCAGAGCGCACATCGCCCACAGTCCCCGAGAAGTTGGGGGGAGGGGTCGGCAATTGATC
CGGTGCCTAGAGAAGGTGGCGCGGGGTAAACTGGGAAAGTGATGTCGTGTACTGGCTCCGCCTTTTTCCC
GAGGGTGGGGGAGAACCGTATATAAGTGCAGTAGTCGCCGTGAACGTTCTTTTTCGCAACGGGTTTGCCG
CCAGAACACAGGTAAGTGCCGTGTGTGGTTCCCGCGGGCCTGGCCTCTTTACGGGTTATGGCCCTTGCGT
GCCTTGAATTACTTCCACTGGCTGCAGTACGTGATTCTTGATCCCGAGCTTCGGGTTGGAAGTGGGTGGG
AGAGTTCGAGGCCTTGCGCTTAAGGAGCCCCTTCGCCTCGTGCTTGAGTTGAGGCCTGGCCTGGGCGCTG
GGGCCGCCGCGTGCGAATCTGGTGGCACCTTCGCGCCTGTCTCGCTGCTTTCGATAAGTCTCTAGCCATT
TAAAATTTTTGATGACCTGCTGCGACGCTTTTTTTCTGGCAAGATAGTCTTGTAAATGCGGGCCAAGATC
TGCACACTGGTATTTCGGTTTTTGGGGCCGCGGGCGGCGACGGGGCCCGTGCGTCCCAGCGCACATGTTC
GGCGAGGCGGGGCCTGCGAGCGCGGCCACCGAGAATCGGACGGGGGTAGTCTCAAGCTGGCCGGCCTGCT
CTGGTGCCTGGCCTCGCGCCGCCGTGTATCGCCCCGCCCTGGGCGGCAAGGCTGGCCCGGTCGGCACCAG
TTGCGTGAGCGGAAAGATGGCCGCTTCCCGGCCCTGCTGCAGGGAGCTCAAAATGGAGGACGCGGCGCTC
GGGAGAGCGGGCGGGTGAGTCACCCACACAAAGGAAAAGGGCCTTTCCGTCCTCAGCCGTCGCTTCATGT
GACTCCACGGAGTACCGGGCGCCGTCCAGGCACCTCGATTAGTTCTCGAGCTTTTGGAGTACGTCGTCTT
TAGGTTGGGGGGAGGGGTTTTATGCGATGGAGTTTCCCCACACTGAGTGGGTGGAGACTGAAGTTAGGCC
AGCTTGGCACTTGATGTAATTCTCCTTGGAATTTGCCCTTTTTGAGTTTGGATCTTGGTTCATTCTCAAG
CCTCAGACAGTGGTTCAAAGTTTTTTTCTTCCATTTCAGGTGTCGTGAACCGGTTCTAGAGCGCTGCCAC
CATGGTCAGTAAGGGCGAAGAAGATAATATGGCTTCCTTGCCTGCCACACATGAACTCCACATATTCGGG
TCTATCAACGGCGTGGACTTCGACATGGTTGGGCAAGGAACCGGAAATCCCAACGATGGATACGAGGAGC
TGAACCTGAAGTCAACGAAAGGTGATCTTCAATTCTCCCCCTGGATTCTCGTCCCTCACATTGGCTATGG
TTTCCACCAGTACCTCCCGTACCCTGACGGGATGTCTCCATTCCAAGCCGCAATGGTAGATGGGTCAGGC
TACCAAGTTCACAGAACTATGCAGTTTGAAGATGGTGCATCTCTGACAGTAAATTACAGGTATACCTACG
AAGGTTCACACATCAAAGGAGAAGCTCAGGTGAAAGGTACGGGATTCCCAGCAGACGGCCCAGTAATGAC
CAATTCCCTCACGGCTGCCGACTGGTGCAGGAGTAAAAAGACATATCCAAATGACAAGACTATTATCTCT
ACTTTCAAATGGTCTTATACGACAGGCAACGGAAAGAGGTATCGGTCAACCGCGCGCACAACATATACGT
TTGCTAAGCCTATGGCTGCCAATTATCTGAAAAATCAGCCCATGTATGTATTTAGAAAAACCGAACTGAA
GCACTCCAAAACTGAATTGAACTTCAAAGAGTGGCAAAAGGCCTTCACCGATGTCATGGGCATGGATGAA
TTGTATAAGTGAACGCGTTAAGTCGACAATCAACCTCTGGATTACAAAATTTGTGAAAGATTGACTGGTA
TTCTTAACTATGTTGCTCCTTTTACGCTATGTGGATACGCTGCTTTAATGCCTTTGTATCATGCTATTGC
TTCCCGTATGGCTTTCATTTTCTCCTCCTTGTATAAATCCTGGTTGCTGTCTCTTTATGAGGAGTTGTGG
CCCGTTGTCAGGCAACGTGGCGTGGTGTGCACTGTGTTTGCTGACGCAACCCCCACTGGTTGGGGCATTG
CCACCACCTGTCAGCTCCTTTCCGGGACTTTCGCTTTCCCCCTCCCTATTGCCACGGCGGAACTCATCGC
CGCCTGCCTTGCCCGCTGCTGGACAGGGGCTCGGCTGTTGGGCACTGACAATTCCGTGGTGTTGTCGGGG
AAATCATCGTCCTTTCCTTGGCTGCTCGCCTGTGTTGCCACCTGGATTCTGCGCGGGACGTCCTTCTGCT
ACGTCCCTTCGGCCCTCAATCCAGCGGACCTTCCTTCCCGCGGCCTGCTGCCGGCTCTGCGGCCTCTTCC
GCGTCTTCGCCTTCGCCCTCAGACGAGTCGGATCTCCCTTTGGGCCGCCTCCCCGCGTCGACTTTAAGAC
CAATGACTTACAAGGCAGCTGTAGATCTTAGCCACTTTTTAAAAGAAAAGGGGGGACTGGAAGGGCTAAT
TCACTCCCAACGAAGACAAGATCTGCTTTTTGCTTGTACTGGGTCTCTCTGGTTAGACCAGATCTGAGCC
TGGGAGCTCTCTGGCTAACTAGGGAACCCACTGCTTAAGCCTCAATAAAGCTTGCCTTGAGTGCTTCAAG
TAGTGTGTGCCCGTCTGTTGTGTGACTCTGGTAACTAGAGATCCCTCAGACCCTTTTAGTCAGTGTGGAA
AATCTCTAGCAGGGCCCGTTTAAACCCGCTGATCAGCCTCGACTGTGCCTTCTAGTTGCCAGCCATCTGT
TGTTTGCCCCTCCCCCGTGCCTTCCTTGACCCTGGAAGGTGCCACTCCCACTGTCCTTTCCTAATAAAAT
GAGGAAATTGCATCGCATTGTCTGAGTAGGTGTCATTCTATTCTGGGGGGTGGGGTGGGGCAGGACAGCA
AGGGGGAGGATTGGGAAGACAATAGCAGGCATGCTGGGGATGCGGTGGGCTCTATGGCTTCTGAGGCGGA
AAGAACCAGCCATTAATGAAAAGAACCAGCCATTAATGAATCGGCCAACGCGCGGGGAGAGGCGGTTTGC
GTATTGGGCGCTCTTCCGCTTCCTCGCTCACTGACTCGCTGCGCTCGGTCGTTCGGCTGCGGCGAGCGGT
ATCAGCTCACTCAAAGGCGGTAATACGGTTATCCACAGAATCAGGGGATAACGCAGGAAAGAACATGTGA
GCAAAAGGCCAGCAAAAGGCCAGGAACCGTAAAAAGGCCGCGTTGCTGGCGTTTTTCCATAGGCTCCGCC
CCCCTGACGAGCATCACAAAAATCGACGCTCAAGTCAGAGGTGGCGAAACCCGACAGGACTATAAAGATA
CCAGGCGTTTCCCCCTGGAAGCTCCCTCGTGCGCTCTCCTGTTCCGACCCTGCCGCTTACCGGATACCTG
TCCGCCTTTCTCCCTTCGGGAAGCGTGGCGCTTTCTCATAGCTCACGCTGTAGGTATCTCAGTTCGGTGT
AGGTCGTTCGCTCCAAGCTGGGCTGTGTGCACGAACCCCCCGTTCAGCCCGACCGCTGCGCCTTATCCGG
TAACTATCGTCTTGAGTCCAACCCGGTAAGACACGACTTATCGCCACTGGCAGCAGCCACTGGTAACAGG
ATTAGCAGAGCGAGGTATGTAGGCGGTGCTACAGAGTTCTTGAAGTGGTGGCCTAACTACGGCTACACTA
GAAGAACAGTATTTGGTATCTGCGCTCTGCTGAAGCCAGTTACCTTCGGAAAAAGAGTTGGTAGCTCTTG
ATCCGGCAAACAAACCACCGCTGGTAGCGGTGGTTTTTTTGTTTGCAAGCAGCAGATTACGCGCAGAAAA
AAAGGATCTCAAGAAGATCCTTTGATCTTTTCTACGGGGTCTGACGCTCAGTGGAACGAAAACTCACGTT
AAGGGATTTTGGTCATGAGATTATCAAAAAGGATCTTCACCTAGATCCTTTTAAATTAAAAATGAAGTTT
TAAATCAATCTAAAGTATATATGAGTAAACTTGGTCTGACAGTTACCAATGCTTAATCAGTGAGGCACCT
ATCTCAGCGATCTGTCTATTTCGTTCATCCATAGTTGCCTGACTCCCCGTCGTGTAGATAACTACGATAC
GGGAGGGCTTACCATCTGGCCCCAGTGCTGCAATGATACCGCGAGACCCACGCTCACCGGCTCCAGATTT
ATCAGCAATAAACCAGCCAGCCGGAAGGGCCGAGCGCAGAAGTGGTCCTGCAACTTTATCCGCCTCCATC
CAGTCTATTAATTGTTGCCGGGAAGCTAGAGTAAGTAGTTCGCCAGTTAATAGTTTGCGCAACGTTGTTG
CCATTGCTACAGGCATCGTGGTGTCACGCTCGTCGTTTGGTATGGCTTCATTCAGCTCCGGTTCCCAACG
ATCAAGGCGAGTTACATGATCCCCCATGTTGTGCAAAAAAGCGGTTAGCTCCTTCGGTCCTCCGATCGTT
GTCAGAAGTAAGTTGGCCGCAGTGTTATCACTCATGGTTATGGCAGCACTGCATAATTCTCTTACTGTCA
TGCCATCCGTAAGATGCTTTTCTGTGACTGGTGAGTACTCAACCAAGTCATTCTGAGAATAGTGTATGCG
GCGACCGAGTTGCTCTTGCCCGGCGTCAATACGGGATAATACCGCGCCACATAGCAGAACTTTAAAAGTG
CTCATCATTGGAAAACGTTCTTCGGGGCGAAAACTCTCAAGGATCTTACCGCTGTTGAGATCCAGTTCGA
TGTAACCCACTCGTGCACCCAACTGATCTTCAGCATCTTTTACTTTCACCAGCGTTTCTGGGTGAGCAAA
AACAGGAAGGCAAAATGCCGCAAAAAAGGGAATAAGGGCGACACGGAAATGTTGAATACTCATACTCTTC
CTTTTTCAATATTATTGAAGCATTTATCAGGGTTATTGTCTCATGAGCGGATACATATTTGAATGTATTT
AGAAAAATAAACAAATAGGGGTTCCGCGCACATTTCCCCGAAAAGTGCCACCTGAC
